Addgene plasmid #119206: pLV-H1-SGIPZ_NF1 sh1miR
Purpose: knockdown of NF1
Depositing lab: Helen Morrison. Depositing organization: Leibniz Institute on Aging - Fritz Lipmann Institute (FLI). Publication: Construction of cloning-friendly minigenes for mammalian expression of full-length human NF1 isoforms. Cui Y, Morrison H. Hum Mutat. 2018 Nov 8. doi: 10.1002/humu.23681. PubMed 30408279.
Backbone
  Vector backbone: pLV-H1-SGIPZ
  Backbone manufacturer: Modified from pGIPZ
  Backbone size w/o insert (bp): 9359
  Total vector size (bp): 9441
  Vector type: Mammalian Expression, Lentiviral, RNAi
  Selectable markers: Puromycin
Growth in bacteria
  Bacterial resistance: Ampicillin and Bleocin (Zeocin), 100 & 50 μg/mL
  Growth temperature: 37°C
  Growth strain: NEB Stable
  Growth instructions: We usually don't use Zeocin for E. coli culture.
  Copy number: High Copy
Gene/Insert
  Gene/Insert name: sh1miR targeting NF1
  gRNA/shRNA sequence: GCTGGCAGTTTCAAACGTAA
  Species: H. sapiens (human), M. musculus (mouse), R. norvegicus (rat)
  Insert size (bp): 82
  Entrez Gene: NF1 (a.k.a. NFNS, VRNF, WSS)
Terms and licenses: Academic/Nonprofit Terms; Industry Terms: Not Available to Industry
Depositor comments: The miRNA may also target additional species. The vector also expresses turboGFP. The restriction sites useful for verifying the vector and distinguishing from the empty vector (Addgene #119217) are indicated on the map; we suggest using MluI+SalI or MluI+BsrGI. Plasmid designed and cloned by Yan Cui, PhD
How to cite: pLV-H1-SGIPZ_NF1 sh1miR was a gift from Helen Morrison (Addgene plasmid # 119206 ; http://n2t.net/addgene:119206 ; RRID:Addgene_119206)
