[The description below was written by a language model from this plasmid's Addgene catalogue record and pLannotate feature annotations shown in this document.]
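Description:
pLV-H1-SGIPZ_NF1 sh1miR is a lentiviral RNAi plasmid for knocking down neurofibromin 1 (NF1). It is built on pLV-H1-SGIPZ, a backbone modified from pGIPZ, and totals about 9.4 kb. In E. coli it replicates from a high-copy ColE1/pUC-type origin. It carries an ampicillin resistance gene and also an EM7-driven Sh ble cassette conferring Zeocin resistance. The transfer region has a truncated HIV-1 5' LTR, the Ψ packaging signal with adjoining gag sequence, the RRE for Rev-dependent nuclear export, the cPPT/CTS element, WPRE, and a ΔU3 self-inactivating 3' LTR followed by a bGH polyadenylation signal. Short nef, gag and rev matches in the annotation are residual viral fragments rather than intact genes. An SV40 origin and SV40 poly(A) signal sit in the backbone.

The payload follows the pGIPZ layout. A CMV enhancer/promoter drives a single transcript encoding TurboGFP, an EMCV IRES and puromycin N-acetyltransferase. This is followed by miR-30a flanking sequence, in which the 82 bp NF1-targeting hairpin (sh1miR) is embedded. Placing the shRNA in a microRNA context lets the endogenous miRNA pathway process it. Green fluorescence and puromycin resistance mark and select the transduced cells expressing the same transcript. A short human H1 promoter is also annotated upstream of the CMV enhancer, as the backbone name suggests, but the record does not explain its role in this construct. The target sequence is listed as matching human, mouse and rat NF1, and the depositor notes it may target additional species. The plasmid comes from work on minigenes for expressing full-length human NF1 isoforms, and a matching empty vector exists for comparison.
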