Features (pLannotate 1.2.2; 25 found; start..end, strand, type, name):
     67..396     +  CDS            nef (fragment): NEF_HV1BR - Experimental evidence at protein level: Swiss-Prot protein existence level 1. Extracellular Nef protein targets CD4(+) T-lymphocytes for apoptosis by interacting with CXCR4 surface receptors (PubMed:14990729). From Human immunodeficiency virus type 1 group M subtype B (isolate BRU/LAI) (HIV-1).
    444..701     +  LTR            5' LTR (truncated): truncated 5' long terminal repeat (LTR) from HIV-1
    748..873     +  misc_feature   HIV-1 Ψ: packaging signal of human immunodeficiency virus type 1
    857..1195    +  CDS            HIV-1 gag (fragment): gag protein from human immunodeficiency virus 1; gag
   1370..1603    +  misc_feature   RRE: The Rev response element (RRE) of HIV-1 allows for Rev-dependent mRNA export from the nucleus to the cytoplasm.
   1980..2080    +  CDS            Rev (fragment): human immunodeficiency virus 1 (HIV-1) Rev protein; rev; enhances nuclear export of unspliced and incompletely spliced viral mRNAs
   2130..2247    +  misc_feature   cPPT/CTS: central polypurine tract and central termination sequence of HIV-1
   2312..2686    -  CDS            BleoR: antibiotic-binding protein; Sh ble from Streptoalloteichus hindustanus; confers resistance to bleomycin, phleomycin, and Zeocin™
   2706..2753    -  promoter       EM7 promoter: synthetic bacterial promoter&nbsp
   2781..2871    +  promoter       H1 promoter: human H1 RNA promoter
   2970..3273    +  enhancer       CMV enhancer: human cytomegalovirus immediate early enhancer
   3274..3477    +  promoter       CMV promoter: human cytomegalovirus (CMV) immediate early promoter
   3569..4267    +  CDS            TurboGFP: improved green fluorescent protein from Pontellina plumata (Evdokimov et al., 2006) mammalian codon-optimized
   4294..4866    +  misc_feature   IRES: internal ribosome entry site (IRES) of the encephalomyocarditis virus (EMCV)
   4875..5471    +  CDS            PuroR: puromycin N-acetyltransferase; pac from Streptomyces alboniger; confers resistance to puromycin
   5478..5567    +  ncRNA          5' miR-30a: sequence upstream of the 71-nt precursor of the human miR-30a microRNA (Zeng et al., 2002) miRNA
   5778..6366    +  misc_feature   WPRE: woodchuck hepatitis virus posttranscriptional regulatory element
   6383..6571    +  CDS            nef (fragment): NEF_HV1Z2 - Experimental evidence at protein level: Swiss-Prot protein existence level 1. Extracellular Nef protein targets CD4(+) T-lymphocytes for apoptosis by interacting with CXCR4 surface receptors. From Human immunodeficiency virus type 1 group M subtype D (isolate Z2/CDC-Z34) (HIV-1).
   6573..6806    +  LTR            3' LTR (ΔU3): self-inactivating 3' long terminal repeat (LTR) from HIV-1
   6913..7024    +  polyA_signal   bGH poly(A) signal: bovine growth hormone polyadenylation signal
   7235..7823    -  rep_origin     ori: high-copy-number ColE1/pMB1/pBR322/pUC origin of replication
   7994..8854    -  CDS            AmpR: β-lactamase; bla; confers resistance to ampicillin, carbenicillin, and related antibiotics
   8855..8959    -  promoter       AmpR promoter: bla
   9015..9150    -  rep_origin     SV40 ori: SV40 origin of replication
   9207..9341    +  polyA_signal   SV40 poly(A) signal: SV40 polyadenylation signal
>Addgene plasmid #119206 | pLV-H1-SGIPZ_NF1 sh1miR | addgene full sequence | sequence record 231704 | Addgene NGS Result
ATTCCTCTGAATTATTTTCATTTTAAAGAAATTGTATTTGTTAAATATGTACTACAAACTTAGTAGTTGG
AAGGGCTAATTCACTCCCAAAGAAGACAAGATATCCTTGATCTGTGGATCTACCACACACAAGGCTACTT
CCCTGATTAGCAGAACTACACACCAGGGCCAGGGGTCAGATATCCACTGACCTTTGGATGGTGCTACAAG
CTAGTACCAGTTGAGCCAGATAAGGTAGAAGAGGCCAATAAAGGAGAGAACACCAGCTTGTTACACCCTG
TGAGCCTGCATGGGATGGATGACCCGGAGAGAGAAGTGTTAGAGTGGAGGTTTGACAGCCGCCTAGCATT
TCATCACGTGGCCCGAGAGCTGCATCCGGAGTACTTCAAGAACTGCTGATATCGAGCTTGCTACAAGGGA
CTTTCCGCTGGGGACTTTCCAGGGAGGCGTGGCCTGGGCGGGACTGGGGAGTGGCGAGCCCTCAGATCCT
GCATATAAGCAGCTGCTTTTTGCCTGTACTGGGTCTCTCTGGTTAGACCAGATCTGAGCCTGGGAGCTCT
CTGGCTAACTAGGGAACCCACTGCTTAAGCCTCAATAAAGCTTGCCTTGAGTGCTTCAAGTAGTGTGTGC
CCGTCTGTTGTGTGACTCTGGTAACTAGAGATCCCTCAGACCCTTTTAGTCAGTGTGGAAAATCTCTAGC
AGTGGCGCCCGAACAGGGACTTGAAAGCGAAAGGGAAACCAGAGGAGCTCTCTCGACGCAGGACTCGGCT
TGCTGAAGCGCGCACGGCAAGAGGCGAGGGGCGGCGACTGGTGAGTACGCCAAAAATTTTGACTAGCGGA
GGCTAGAAGGAGAGAGATGGGTGCGAGAGCGTCAGTATTAAGCGGGGGAGAATTAGATCGCGATGGGAAA
AAATTCGGTTAAGGCCAGGGGGAAAGAAAAAATATAAATTAAAACATATAGTATGGGCAAGCAGGGAGCT
AGAACGATTCGCAGTTAATCCTGGCCTGTTAGAAACATCAGAAGGCTGTAGACAAATACTGGGACAGCTA
CAACCATCCCTTCAGACAGGATCAGAAGAACTTAGATCATTATATAATACAGTAGCAACCCTCTATTGTG
TGCATCAAAGGATAGAGATAAAAGACACCAAGGAAGCTTTAGACAAGATAGAGGAAGAGCAAAACAAAAG
TAAGACCACCGCACAGCAAGCGGCCGGCCGCTGATCTTCAGACCTGGAGGAGGAGATATGAGGGACAATT
GGAGAAGTGAATTATATAAATATAAAGTAGTAAAAATTGAACCATTAGGAGTAGCACCCACCAAGGCAAA
GAGAAGAGTGGTGCAGAGAGAAAAAAGAGCAGTGGGAATAGGAGCTTTGTTCCTTGGGTTCTTGGGAGCA
GCAGGAAGCACTATGGGCGCAGCGTCAATGACGCTGACGGTACAGGCCAGACAATTATTGTCTGGTATAG
TGCAGCAGCAGAACAATTTGCTGAGGGCTATTGAGGCGCAACAGCATCTGTTGCAACTCACAGTCTGGGG
CATCAAGCAGCTCCAGGCAAGAATCCTGGCTGTGGAAAGATACCTAAAGGATCAACAGCTCCTGGGGATT
TGGGGTTGCTCTGGAAAACTCATTTGCACCACTGCTGTGCCTTGGAATGCTAGTTGGAGTAATAAATCTC
TGGAACAGATTTGGAATCACACGACCTGGATGGAGTGGGACAGAGAAATTAACAATTACACAAGCTTAAT
ACACTCCTTAATTGAAGAATCGCAAAACCAGCAAGAAAAGAATGAACAAGAATTATTGGAATTAGATAAA
TGGGCAAGTTTGTGGAATTGGTTTAACATAACAAATTGGCTGTGGTATATAAAATTATTCATAATGATAG
TAGGAGGCTTGGTAGGTTTAAGAATAGTTTTTGCTGTACTTTCTATAGTGAATAGAGTTAGGCAGGGATA
TTCACCATTATCGTTTCAGACCCACCTCCCAACCCCGAGGGGACCCGACAGGCCCGAAGGAATAGAAGAA
GAAGGTGGAGAGAGAGACAGAGACAGATCCATTCGATTAGTGAACGGATCGGCACTGCGTGCGCCAATTC
TGCAGACAAATGGCAGTATTCATCCACAATTTTAAAAGAAAAGGGGGGATTGGGGGGTACAGTGCAGGGG
AAAGAATAGTAGACATAATAGCAACAGACATACAAACTAAAGAATTACAAAAACAAATTACAAAAATTCA
AAATTTTCGGGTTTATTACAGGGACAGCAGAGATCCAGTTTGGTTAGTACCGGGCCCGCTCTAGTCCGGA
ATCAGTCCTGCTCCTCGGCCACGAAGTGCACGCAGTTGCCGGCCGGGTCGCGCAGGGCGAACTCCCGCCC
CCACGGCTGCTCGCCGATCTCGGTCATGGCCGGCCCGGAGGCGTCCCGGAAGTTCGTGGACACGACCTCC
GACCACTCGGCGTACAGCTCGTCCAGGCCGCGCACCCACACCCAGGCCAGGGTGTTGTCCGGCACCACCT
GGTCCTGGACCGCGCTGATGAACAGGGTCACGTCGTCCCGGACCACACCGGCGAAGTCGTCCTCCACGAA
GTCCCGGGAGAACCCGAGCCGGTCGGTCCAGAACTCGACCGCTCCGGCGACGTCGCGCGCGGTGAGCACC
GGAACGGCACTGGTCAACTTGGCCATGGTGGCCCTCCTATAGTGAGTCGTATTATACTATGCCGATATAC
TATGCCGATGATTAATTGTCAACACGTGCTGCAGGTCCGAGGTTCTAGTAATATTTGCATGTCGCTATGT
GTTCTGGGAAATCACCATAAACGTGAAATGTCTTTGGATTTGGGAATCTTATAAGTTCTGTATGAGACCA
CATCGATTCTTTTTTTCTAGACGTATTACCGCCATGCATTAGTTATTAATAGTAATCAATTACGGGGTCA
TTAGTTCATAGCCCATATATGGAGTTCCGCGTTACATAACTTACGGTAAATGGCCCGCCTGGCTGACCGC
CCAACGACCCCCGCCCATTGACGTCAATAATGACGTATGTTCCCATAGTAACGCCAATAGGGACTTTCCA
TTGACGTCAATGGGTGGAGTATTTACGGTAAACTGCCCACTTGGCAGTACATCAAGTGTATCATATGCCA
AGTACGCCCCCTATTGACGTCAATGACGGTAAATGGCCCGCCTGGCATTATGCCCAGTACATGACCTTAT
GGGACTTTCCTACTTGGCAGTACATCTACGTATTAGTCATCGCTATTACCATGGTGATGCGGTTTTGGCA
GTACATCAATGGGCGTGGATAGCGGTTTGACTCACGGGGATTTCCAAGTCTCCACCCCATTGACGTCAAT
GGGAGTTTGTTTTGGCACCAAAATCAACGGGACTTTCCAAAATGTCGTAACAACTCCGCCCCATTGACGC
AAATGGGCGGTAGGCGTGTACGGTGGGAGGTCTATATAAGCAGAGCTCGTTTAGTGAACCGTCAGATCGC
CTGGAGACGCCATCCACGCTGTTTTGACCTCCATAGAAGACACCGACTCTACTAGAGGATCTGCCACCAT
GGAGAGCGACGAGAGCGGCCTGCCCGCCATGGAGATCGAGTGCCGCATCACCGGCACCCTGAACGGCGTG
GAGTTCGAGCTGGTGGGCGGCGGAGAGGGCACCCCCGAGCAGGGCCGCATGACCAACAAGATGAAGAGCA
CCAAAGGCGCCCTGACCTTCAGCCCCTACCTGCTGAGCCACGTGATGGGCTACGGCTTCTACCACTTCGG
CACCTACCCCAGCGGCTACGAGAACCCCTTCCTGCACGCCATCAACAACGGCGGCTACACCAACACCCGC
ATCGAGAAGTACGAGGACGGCGGCGTGCTGCACGTGAGCTTCAGCTACCGCTACGAGGCCGGCCGCGTGA
TCGGCGACTTCAAGGTGATGGGCACCGGCTTCCCCGAGGACAGCGTGATCTTCACCGACAAGATCATCCG
CAGCAACGCCACCGTGGAGCACCTGCACCCCATGGGCGATAACGATCTGGATGGCAGCTTCACCCGCACC
TTCAGCCTGCGCGACGGCGGCTACTACAGCTCCGTGGTGGACAGCCACATGCACTTCAAGAGCGCCATCC
ACCCCAGCATCCTGCAGAACGGGGGCCCCATGTTCGCCTTCCGCCGCGTGGAGGAGGATCACAGCAACAC
CGAGCTGGGCATCGTGGAGTACCAGCACGCCTTCAAGACCCCGGATGCAGATGCCGGTGAAGAATAATGT
ACAAGTAGCGGCCGCAAATTCCGCCCCTCTCCCTCCCCCCCCCCTAACGTTACTGGCCGAAGCCGCTTGG
AATAAGGCCGGTGTGCGTTTGTCTATATGTTATTTTCCACCATATTGCCGTCTTTTGGCAATGTGAGGGC
CCGGAAACCTGGCCCTGTCTTCTTGACGAGCATTCCTAGGGGTCTTTCCCCTCTCGCCAAAGGAATGCAA
GGTCTGTTGAATGTCGTGAAGGAAGCAGTTCCTCTGGAAGCTTCTTGAAGACAAACAACGTCTGTAGCGA
CCCTTTGCAGGCAGCGGAACCCCCCACCTGGCGACAGGTGCCTCTGCGGCCAAAAGCCACGTGTATAAGA
TACACCTGCAAAGGCGGCACAACCCCAGTGCCACGTTGTGAGTTGGATAGTTGTGGAAAGAGTCAAATGG
CTCTCCTCAAGCGTATTCAACAAGGGGCTGAAGGATGCCCAGAAGGTACCCCATTGTATGGGATCTGATC
TGGGGCCTCGGTGCACATGCTTTACATGTGTTTAGTCGAGGTTAAAAAAACGTCTAGGCCCCCCGAACCA
CGGGGACGTGGTTTTCCTTTGAAAAACACGATAATACCATGGCCACCGAGTACAAGCCCACGGTGCGCCT
CGCCACCCGCGACGACGTCCCCCGGGCCGTACGCACCCTCGCCGCCGCGTTCGCCGACTACCCCGCCACG
CGCCACACCGTCGACCCGGACCGCCACATCGAGCGGGTCACCGAGCTGCAAGAACTCTTCCTCACGCGCG
TCGGGCTCGACATCGGCAAGGTGTGGGTCGCGGACGACGGCGCCGCGGTGGCGGTCTGGACCACGCCGGA
GAGCGTCGAAGCGGGGGCGGTGTTCGCCGAGATCGGCTCGCGCATGGCCGAGTTGAGCGGTTCCCGGCTG
GCCGCGCAGCAACAGATGGAAGGCCTCCTGGCGCCGCACCGGCCCAAGGAGCCCGCGTGGTTCCTGGCCA
CCGTCGGCGTCTCGCCCGACCACCAGGGCAAGGGTCTGGGCAGCGCCGTCGTGCTCCCCGGAGTGGAGGC
GGCCGAGCGCGCTGGGGTGCCCGCCTTCCTGGAGACCTCCGCGCCCCGCAACCTCCCCTTCTACGAGCGG
CTCGGCTTCACCGTCACCGCCGACGTCGAGGTGCCCGAAGGACCGCGCACCTGGTGCATGACCCGCAAGC
CCGGTGCCTGAGTTTGTTTGAATGAGGCTTCAGTACTTTACAGAATCGTTGCCTGCACATCTTGGAAACA
CTTGCTGGGATTACTTCTTCAGGTTAACCCAACAGAATTCTCTTCTGAAGAAAATATATTTCTTTTTATT
CATAGCTCTTCTCGAGGTAACCGGATCCAGTTGTGTTTTAATGTATATTAATGTTACTAATGTGTTTTAT
TTAAATCAATGTCAGCAGTGCCTGCTGGCAGTTTCAAACGTAAAAGATTCTAAAATTTTACGTTTGAAAC
TGCCAGCAAGTAAGGTTGACCATAACGCGTCTGGAACAATCAACCTCTGGATTACAAAATTTGTGAAAGA
TTGACTGGTATTCTTAACTATGTTGCTCCTTTTACGCTATGTGGATACGCTGCTTTAATGCCTTTGTATC
ATGCTATTGCTTCCCGTATGGCTTTCATTTTCTCCTCCTTGTATAAATCCTGGTTGCTGTCTCTTTATGA
GGAGTTGTGGCCCGTTGTCAGGCAACGTGGCGTGGTGTGCACTGTGTTTGCTGACGCAACCCCCACTGGT
TGGGGCATTGCCACCACCTGTCAGCTCCTTTCCGGGACTTTCGCTTTCCCCCTCCCTATTGCCACGGCGG
AACTCATCGCCGCCTGCCTTGCCCGCTGCTGGACAGGGGCTCGGCTGTTGGGCACTGACAATTCCGTGGT
GTTGTCGGGGAAGCTGACGTCCTTTCCATGGCTGCTCGCCTGTGTTGCCACCTGGATTCTGCGCGGGACG
TCCTTCTGCTACGTCCCTTCGGCCCTCAATCCAGCGGACCTTCCTTCCCGCGGCCTGCTGCCGGCTCTGC
GGCCTCTTCCGCGTCTTCGCCTTCGCCCTCAGACGAGTCGGATCTCCCTTTGGGCCGCCTCCCCGCCTGG
AATTAATTCTGCAGTCGAGACCTAGAAAAACATGGAGCAATCACAAGTAGCAATACAGCAGCTACCAATG
CTGATTGTGCCTGGCTAGAAGCACAAGAGGAGGAGGAGGTGGGTTTTCCAGTCACACCTCAGGTACCTTT
AAGACCAATGACTTACAAGGCAGCTGTAGATCTTAGCCACTTTTTAAAAGAAAAGAGGGGACTGGAAGGG
CTAATTCACTCCCAACGAAGACAAGATCTGCTTTTTGCTTGTACTGGGTCTCTCTGGTTAGACCAGATCT
GAGCCTGGGAGCTCTCTGGCTAACTAGGGAACCCACTGCTTAAGCCTCAATAAAGCTTGCCTTGAGTGCT
TCAAGTAGTGTGTGCCCGTCTGTTGTGTGACTCTGGTAACTAGAGATCCCTCAGACCCTTTTAGTCAGTG
TGGAAAATCTCTAGCAGTAGTAGTTCATGTCATCTTATTATTCAGTATTTATAACTTGCAAAGAAATGAA
TATCAGAGAGTGAGAGGCCTTGACATTGTTTAAACCCGCTGATCAGCCTCGACTGTGCCTTCTAGTTGCC
AGCCATCTGTTGTTTGCCCCTCCCCCGTGCCTTCCTTGACCCTGGAAGGTGCCACTCCCACTGTCCTTTC
CTAATAAAATGAGGAAATTGCATCGCATTGTCTGAGTAGGTGTCATTCTATTCTGGGGGGTGGGGTGGGG
CAGGACAGCAAGGGGGAGGATTGGGAAGACAATAGCAGGGTATCAGCTCACTCAAAGGCGGTAATACGGT
TATCCACAGAATCAGGGGATAACGCAGGAAAGAACATGTGAGCAAAAGGCCAGCAAAAGGCCAGGAACCG
TAAAAAGGCCGCGTTGCTGGCGTTTTTCCATAGGCTCCGCCCCCCTGACGAGCATCACAAAAATCGACGC
TCAAGTCAGAGGTGGCGAAACCCGACAGGACTATAAAGATACCAGGCGTTTCCCCCTGGAAGCTCCCTCG
TGCGCTCTCCTGTTCCGACCCTGCCGCTTACCGGATACCTGTCCGCCTTTCTCCCTTCGGGAAGCGTGGC
GCTTTCTCATAGCTCACGCTGTAGGTATCTCAGTTCGGTGTAGGTCGTTCGCTCCAAGCTGGGCTGTGTG
CACGAACCCCCCGTTCAGCCCGACCGCTGCGCCTTATCCGGTAACTATCGTCTTGAGTCCAACCCGGTAA
GACACGACTTATCGCCACTGGCAGCAGCCACTGGTAACAGGATTAGCAGAGCGAGGTATGTAGGCGGTGC
TACAGAGTTCTTGAAGTGGTGGCCTAACTACGGCTACACTAGAAGAACAGTATTTGGTATCTGCGCTCTG
CTGAAGCCAGTTACCTTCGGAAAAAGAGTTGGTAGCTCTTGATCCGGCAAACAAACCACCGCTGGTAGCG
GTGGTTTTTTTGTTTGCAAGCAGCAGATTACGCGCAGAAAAAAAGGATCTCAAGAAGATCCTTTGATCTT
TTCTACGGGGTCTGACGCTCAGTGGAACGAAAACTCACGTTAAGGGATTTTGGTCATGAGATTATCAAAA
AGGATCTTCACCTAGATCCTTTTAAATTAAAAATGAAGTTTTAAATCAATCTAAAGTATATATGAGTAAA
CTTGGTCTGACAGTTACCAATGCTTAATCAGTGAGGCACCTATCTCAGCGATCTGTCTATTTCGTTCATC
CATAGTTGCCTGACTCCCCGTCGTGTAGATAACTACGATACGGGAGGGCTTACCATCTGGCCCCAGTGCT
GCAATGATACCGCGAGACCCACGCTCACCGGCTCCAGATTTATCAGCAATAAACCAGCCAGCCGGAAGGG
CCGAGCGCAGAAGTGGTCCTGCAACTTTATCCGCCTCCATCCAGTCTATTAATTGTTGCCGGGAAGCTAG
AGTAAGTAGTTCGCCAGTTAATAGTTTGCGCAACGTTGTTGCCATTGCTACAGGCATCGTGGTGTCACGC
TCGTCGTTTGGTATGGCTTCATTCAGCTCCGGTTCCCAACGATCAAGGCGAGTTACATGATCCCCCATGT
TGTGCAAAAAAGCGGTTAGCTCCTTCGGTCCTCCGATCGTTGTCAGAAGTAAGTTGGCCGCAGTGTTATC
ACTCATGGTTATGGCAGCACTGCATAATTCTCTTACTGTCATGCCATCCGTAAGATGCTTTTCTGTGACT
GGTGAGTACTCAACCAAGTCATTCTGAGAATAGTGTATGCGGCGACCGAGTTGCTCTTGCCCGGCGTCAA
TACGGGATAATACCGCGCCACATAGCAGAACTTTAAAAGTGCTCATCATTGGAAAACGTTCTTCGGGGCG
AAAACTCTCAAGGATCTTACCGCTGTTGAGATCCAGTTCGATGTAACCCACTCGTGCACCCAACTGATCT
TCAGCATCTTTTACTTTCACCAGCGTTTCTGGGTGAGCAAAAACAGGAAGGCAAAATGCCGCAAAAAAGG
GAATAAGGGCGACACGGAAATGTTGAATACTCATACTCTTCCTTTTTCAATATTATTGAAGCATTTATCA
GGGTTATTGTCTCATGAGCGGATACATATTTGAATGTATTTAGAAAAATAAACAAATAGGGGTTCCGCGC
ACATTTCCCCGAAAAGTGCCACCTGACGTCGACGAAGCTTTTTGCAAAAGCCTAGGCCTCCAAAAAAGCC
TCCTCACTACTTCTGGAATAGCTCAGAGGCCGAGGCGGCCTCGGCCTCTGCATAAATAAAAAAAATTAGT
CAGCCATGGGGCGGAGAATGGGCGGAACTGGGCGGAGTTAGGGGCGGGATGGGCGGAGTTAGGGGCGGGA
CTATGGTTGCTGACTAACTCGACGGATCGGGAGATCAACTTGTTTATTGCAGCTTATAATGGTTACAAAT
AAAGCAATAGCATCACAAATTTCACAAATAAAGCATTTTTTTCACTGCATTCTAGTTGTGGTTTGTCCAA
ACTCATCAATGTATCTTATCATGTCTGGATCAACTGGATAACTCAAGCTAACCAAAATCATCCCAAACTT
CCCACCCCATACCCTATTACCACTGCCAATTACCTGTGGTTTCATTTACTCTAAACCTGTG
